>Addgene plasmid #32145 | pJFRC172-10XUAS-loxP>-dSTOP-loxP>-myr::GFP | depositor full sequence | sequence record 36304 | pJFRC172-10XUAS-loxP>-dSTOP-loxP>-myr::GFP sequence 9951 bps
GACTCAGGTGGCACTTTTCGGGGAAATGTGCGCGGAACCCCTATTTGTTTATTTTTCTAAATACATTCAA
ATATGTATCCGCTCATGAGACAATAACCCTGATAAATGCTTCAATAATATTGAAAAAGGAAGAGTATGAG
TATTCAACATTTCCGTGTCGCCCTTATTCCCTTTTTTGCGGCATTTTGCCTTCCTGTTTTTGCTCACCCA
GAAACGCTGGTGAAAGTAAAAGATGCTGAAGATCAGTTGGGTGCACGAGTGGGTTACATCGAACTGGATC
TCAACAGCGGTAAGATCCTTGAGAGTTTTCGCCCCGAAGAACGTTTTCCAATGATGAGCACTTTTAAAGT
TCTGCTATGTGGCGCGGTATTATCCCGTATTGACGCCGGGCAAGAGCAACTCGGTCGCCGCATACACTAT
TCTCAGAATGACTTGGTTGAGTACTCACCAGTCACAGAAAAGCATCTTACGGATGGCATGACAGTAAGAG
AATTATGCAGTGCTGCCATAACCATGAGTGATAACACTGCGGCCAACTTACTTCTGACAACGATCGGAGG
ACCGAAGGAGCTAACCGCTTTTTTGCACAACATGGGGGATCATGTAACTCGCCTTGATCGTTGGGAACCG
GAGCTGAATGAAGCCATACCAAACGACGAGCGTGACACCACGATGCCTGTAGCAATGGCAACAACGTTGC
GCAAACTATTAACTGGCGAACTACTTACTCTAGCTTCCCGGCAACAATTAATAGACTGGATGGAGGCGGA
TAAAGTTGCAGGACCACTTCTGCGCTCGGCCCTTCCGGCTGGCTGGTTTATTGCTGATAAATCTGGAGCC
GGTGAGCGTGGGTCTCGCGGTATCATTGCAGCACTGGGGCCAGATGGTAAGCCCTCCCGTATCGTAGTTA
TCTACACGACGGGGAGTCAGGCAACTATGGATGAACGAAATAGACAGATCGCTGAGATAGGTGCCTCACT
GATTAAGCATTGGTAACTGTCAGACCAAGTTTACTCATATATACTTTAGATTGATTTAAAACTTCATTTT
TAATTTAAAAGGATCTAGGTGAAGATCCTTTTTGATAATCTCATGACCAAAATCCCTTAACGTGAGTTTT
CGTTCCACTGAGCGTCAGACCCCGTAGAAAAGATCAAAGGATCTTCTTGAGATCCTTTTTTTCTGCGCGT
AATCTGCTGCTTGCAAACAAAAAAACCACCGCTACCAGCGGTGGTTTGTTTGCCGGATCAAGAGCTACCA
ACTCTTTTTCCGAAGGTAACTGGCTTCAGCAGAGCGCAGATACCAAATACTGTTCTTCTAGTGTAGCCGT
AGTTAGGCCACCACTTCAAGAACTCTGTAGCACCGCCTACATACCTCGCTCTGCTAATCCTGTTACCAGT
GGCTGCTGCCAGTGGCGATAAGTCGTGTCTTACCGGGTTGGACTCAAGACGATAGTTACCGGATAAGGCG
CAGCGGTCGGGCTGAACGGGGGGTTCGTGCACACAGCCCAGCTTGGAGCGAACGACCTACACCGAACTGA
GATACCTACAGCGTGAGCTATGAGAAAGCGCCACGCTTCCCGAAGGGAGAAAGGCGGACAGGTATCCGGT
AAGCGGCAGGGTCGGAACAGGAGAGCGCACGAGGGAGCTTCCAGGGGGAAACGCCTGGTATCTTTATAGT
CCTGTCGGGTTTCGCCACCTCTGACTTGAGCGTCGATTTTTGTGATGCTCGTCAGGGGGGCGGAGCCTAT
GGAAAAACGCCAGCAACGCGGCCTTTTTACGGTTCCTGGCCTTTTGCTGGCCTTTTGCTCACATGTTACC
GTCGACGATGTAGGTCACGGTCTCGAAGCCGCGGTGCGGGTGCCAGGGCGTGCCCTTGGGCTCCCCGGGC
GCGTACTCCACCTCACCCATCTGGTCCATCATGATGAACGGGTCGAGGTGGCGGTAGTTGATCCCGGCGA
ACGCGCGGCGCACCGGGAAGCCCTCGCCCTCGAAACCGCTGGGCGCGGTGGTCACGGTGAGCACGGGACG
TGCGACGGCGTCGGCGGGTGCGGATACGCGGGGCAGCGTCAGCGGGTTCTCGACGGTCACGGCGGGCATG
TCGACAAGCCGAACATATGGGCGCGCCTAGTATGTATGTAAGTTAATAAAACCCATTTTTGCGGAAAGTA
GATAAAAAAAACATTTTTTTTTTTTACTGCACTGGATATCATTGAACTTATCTGATCAGTTTTAAATTTA
CTTCGATCCAAGGGTATTTGATGTACCAGGTTCTTTCGATTACCTCTCACTCAAAATGACATTCCACTCA
AAGTCAGCGCTGTTTGCCTCCTTCTCTGTCCACAGAAATATCGCCGTCTCTTTCGCCGCTGCGTCCGCTA
TCTCTTTCGCCACCGTTTGTAGCGTTACGTAGCGTCAATGTCCGCCTTCAGTTGCATTTTGTCAGCGGTT
TCGTGACGAAGCTCCAAGCGGTTTACGCCATCAATTAAACACAAAGTGCTGTGCCAAAACTCCTCTCGCT
TCTTATTTTTGTTTGTTTTTTGAGTGATTGGGGTGGTGATTGGTTTTGGGTGGGTAAGCAGGGGAAAGTG
TGAAAAATCCCGGCAATGGGCCAAGAGGATCAGGAGCTATTAATTCGCGGAGGCAGCAAACACCCATCTG
CCGAGCATCTGAACAATGTGAGTAGTACATGTGCATACATCTTAAGTTCACTTGATCTATAGGAACTGCG
ATTGCAACATCAAATTGTATGCGGCGTGAGAACTGCGACCCACAAAAATCCCAAACCGCAATTGCACAAA
CAAATAGTGACACGAAACAGATTATTCTGGTAGCTGTTCTCGCTATATAAGACAATTTTTGAGATCATAT
CATGATCAAGACATCTAAAGGCATTCATTTTCGACTATATTCTTTTTTACAAAAAATATAACAACCAGAT
ATTTTAAGCTGATCCTAGATGCACAAAAAATAAATAAAAGTATAAACCTACTTCGTAGGATACTTCGGGG
TACTTTTTGTTCGGGGTTAGATGAGCATAACGCTAGTAGTTGATATTTGAGATCCCCTATCATTGCAGGG
TGACAGCGGAGCGGCTTCGCAGAGCTGCATTAACCAGGGCTTCGGGCAGGCCAAAAACTACGGCACGCTC
CGGCCACCCAGTCCGCCGGAGGACTCCGGTTCAGGGAGCGGCCAACTAGCCGAGAACCTCACCTATGCCT
GGCACAATATGGACATCTTTGGGGCGGTCAATCAGCCGGGCTCCGGATGGCGGCAGCTGGTCAACCGGAC
ACGCGGACTATTCTGCAACGAGCGACACATACCGGCGCCCAGGAAACATTTGCTCAAGAACGGTGAGTTT
CTATTCGCAGTCGGCTGATCTGTGTGAAATCTTAATAAAGGGTCCAATTACCAATTTGAAACTCAGTTTG
CGGCGTGGCCTATCCGGGCGAACTTTTGGCCGTGATGGGCAGTTCCGGTGCCGGAAAGACGACCCTGCTG
AATGCCCTTGCCTTTCGATCGCCGCAGGGCATCCAAGTATCGCCATCCGGGATGCGACTGCTCAATGGCC
AACCTGTGGACGCCAAGGAGATGCAGGCCAGGTGCGCCTATGTCCAGCAGGATGACCTCTTTATCGGCTC
CCTAACGGCCAGGGAACACCTGATTTTCCAAGCCATGGTGCGGATGCCACGACATCTGACCTATCGGCAG
CGAGTGGCCCGCGTGGATCAGGTGATCCAGGAGCTTTCGCTCAGCAAATGTCAGCACACGATCATCGGTG
TGCCCGGCAGGGTGAAAGGTCTGTCCGGCGGAGAAAGGAAGCGTCTGGCATTCGCCTCCGAGGCTCTAAC
CGATCCGCCGCTTCTGATCTGCGATGAGCCCACCTCCGGACTGGACTCCTTTACCGCCCACAGCGTCGTC
CAGGTGCTGAAGAAGCTGTCGCAGAAGGGCAAGACCGTCATCCTGACCATTCATCAGCCGTCTTCCGAGC
TGTTTGAGCTCTTTGACAAGATCCTTCTGATGGCCGAGGGCAGGGTAGCTTTCTTGGGCACTCCCAGCGA
AGCCGTCGACTTCTTTTCCTAGTGAGTTCGATGTGTTTATTAAGGGTATCTAGTATTACATAACATCTCA
ACTCCTATCCAGCGTGGGTGCCCAGTGTCCTACCAACTACAATCCGGCGGACTTTTACGTACAGGTGTTG
GCCGTTGTGCCCGGACGGGAGATCGAGTCCCGTGATCGGATCGCCAAGATATGCGACAATTTTGCCATTA
GCAAAGTAGCCCGGGATATGGAGCAGTTGTTGGCCACCAAAAATCTGGAGAAGCCACTGGAGCAGCCGGA
GAATGGGTACACCTACAAGGCCACCTGGTTCATGCAGTTCCGGGCGGTCCTGTGGCGATCCTGGCTGTCG
GTGCTCAAGGAACCACTCCTCGTAAAAGTGCGACTTATTCAGACAACGGTGAGTGGTTCCAGTGGAAACA
AATGATATAACGCTTACAATTCTTGGAAACAAATTCGCTAGATTTTAGATAGAATTGCCTGATTCCACAC
CCTTCTTAGTTTTTTTCAATGAGATGTATAGTTTATAGTTTTGCAGAAGATAAATAAATTTCATTTAACT
CGCGAATATTAATGAGATGCGAGTAACATTTTAATTTGCAGATGGTTGCCATCTTGATTGGCCTCATCTT
TTTGGGCCAACAACTCACGCAAGTGGGTGTGATGAATATCAACGGAGCCATCTTCCTCTTCCTGACCAAC
ATGACCTTTCAAAACGTCTTTGCCACGATAAATGTAAGTCATGTTTAGAATACATTTGCATTTCAATAAT
TTACTAACTTTCTAATGAATCGATTCGATTTAGGTGTTCACCTCAGAGCTGCCAGTTTTTATGAGGGAGG
CCCGAAGTCGACTTTATCGCTGTGACACATACTTTCTGGGCAAAACGATTGCCGAATTGCCGCTTTTTCT
CACAGTGCCACTGGTCTTCACGGCGATTGCCTATCCGATGATCGGACTGCGGGCCGGAGTGCTGCACTTC
TTCAACTGCCTGGCGCTGGTCACTCTGGTGGCCAATGTGTCAACGTCCTTCGGATATCTAATATCCTGCG
CCAGCTCCTCGACCTCGATGGCGCTGTCTGTGGGTCCGCCGGTTATCATACCATTCCTGCTCTTTGGCGG
CTTCTTCTTGAACTCGGGCTCGGTGCCAGTATACCTCAAATGGTTGTCGTACCTCTCATGGTTCCGTTAC
GCCAACGAGGGTCTGCTGATTAACCAATGGGCGGACGTGGAGCCGGGCGAAATTAGCTGCACATCGTCGA
ACACCACGTGCCCCAGTTCGGGCAAGGTCATCCTGGAGACGCTTAACTTCTCCGCCGCCGATCTGCCGCT
GGACTACGTGGGTCTGGCCATTCTCATCGTGAGCTTCCGGGTGCTCGCATATCTGGCTCTAAGACTTCGG
GCCCGACGCAAGGAGTAGCCGACATATATCCGAAATAACTGCTTGTTTTTTTTTTTTACCATTATTACCA
TCGTGTTTACTGTTTATTGCCCCCTCAAAAAGCTAATGTAATTATATTTGTGCCAATAAAAACAAGATAT
GACCTATAGAATACAAGTATTTCCCCTTCGAACATCCCCACAAGTAGACTTTGGATTTGTCTTCTAACCA
AAAGACTTACACACCTGCATACCTTACATCAAAAACTCGTTTATCGCTACATAAAACACCGGGATATATT
TTTTATATACATACTTTTCAAATCGCGCGCCCTCTTCATAATTCACCTCCACCACACCACGTTTCGTAGT
TGCTCTTTCGCTGTCTCCCACCCGCTCTCCGCAACACATTCACCTTTTGTTCGACGACCTTGGAGCGACT
GTCGTTAGTTCCGCGCGATTCGGTTCGCTCAAATGGTTCCGAGTGGTTCATTTCGTCTCAATAGAAATTA
GTAATAAATATTTGTATGTACAATTTATTTGCTCCAATATATTTGTATATATTTCCCTCACAGCTATATT
TATTCTAATTTAATATTATGACTTTTTAAGGTAATTTTTTGTGACCTGTTCGGAGTGATTAGCGTTACAA
TTTGAACTGAAAGTGACATCCAGTGTTTGTTCCTTGTGTAGATGCATCTCAAAAAAATGGTGGGCATAAT
AGTGTTGTTTATATATATCAAAAATAACAACTATAATAATAAGAATACATTTAATTTAGAAAATGCTTGG
ATTTCACTGGAACTAGGGCGCGCCTCCGGAACATAATGGTGCAGGGCGCTGACTTCCGCGTTTCCAGACT
TTACGAAACACGGAAACCGAAGACCATTCATGTTGTTGCTCAGGTCGCAGACGTTTTGCAGCAGCAGTCG
CTTCACGTTCGCTCGCGTATCGGTGATTCATTCTGCTAACCAGTAAGGCAACCCCGCCAGCCTAGCCGGG
TCCTCAACGACAGGAGCACGATCATGCGCACCCGTGGCCAGGGCCGCAAGCTTGCATGCCTGCAGGTCGG
AGTACTGTCCTCCGAGCGGAGTACTGTCCTCCGAGCGGAGTACTGTCCTCCGAGCGGAGTACTGTCCTCC
GAGCGGAGTACTGTCCTCCGAGCGGAGACTCTAGCCCTAGGGCATGCCTGCAGGTCGGAGTACTGTCCTC
CGAGCGGAGTACTGTCCTCCGAGCGGAGTACTGTCCTCCGAGCGGAGTACTGTCCTCCGAGCGGAGTACT
GTCCTCCGAGCGGAGACTCTAGCGCTAGCGACGTCGAGCGCCGGAGTATAAATAGAGGCGCTTCGTCTAC
GGAGCGACAATTCAATTCAAACAAGCAAAGTGAACACGTCGCTAAGCGAAAGCTAAGCAAATAAACAAGC
GCAGCTGAACAAGCTAAACAATCTGCAGTAAAGTGCAAGTTAAAGTGAATCAATTAAAAGTAACCAGCAA
CCAAGTAAATCAACTGCAACTACTGAAATCTGCCAAGAAGTAATTATTGAATACAAGAAGAGAACTCTGA
ATAGATCTATAACTTCGTATAATGTATGCTATACGAAGTTATTAACGTAAGCTAGCTAGACCGGTGTCGA
CTAAAGCCAAATAGAAAATTATTCAGTTCCTGGCTTAAGTTTTTAAAAGTGATATTATTTATTTGGTTGT
AACCAACCAAAAGAATGTAAATAACTAATACATAATTATGTTAGTTTTAAGTTAGCAACAAATTGATTTT
AGCTATATTAGCTACTTGGTTAATAAATAGAATATATTTATTTAAAGATAATTGCGTTTTTATTGTCAGG
GAGTGAGTTTGCTTAAAAACTCGTTTAGGTTTGTCCTCCCGAAATTATTTATTTAAATGCGATGGAGAGT
TGGCGCCGAATCGAAAACTTTACGCGCTTAAAAGCACGAGTTGGCATCCCTAACGCGTAGGATCTTTGTG
AAGGAACCTTACTTCTGTGGTGTGACATAATTGGACAAACTACCTACAGAGATTTAAAGCTCTAAGGTAA
ATATAAAATTTTTAAGTGTATAATGTGTTAAACTACTGATTCTAATTGTTTGTGTATTTTAGATTCCAAC
CTATGGAACTGATGAATGGGAGCAGTGGTGGAATGCCTTTAATGAGGAAAACCTGTTTTGCTCAGAAGAA
ATGCCATCTAGTGATGATGAGGCTACTGCTGACTCTCAACATTCTACTCCTCCAAAAAAGAAGAGAAAGG
TAGAAGACCCCAAGGACTTTCCTTCAGAATTGCTAAGTTTTTTGAGTCATGCTGTGTTTAGTAATAGAAC
TCTTGCTTGCTTTGCTATTTACACCACAAAGGAAAAAGCTGCACTGCTATACAAGAAAATTATGGAAAAA
TATTTGATGTATAGTGCCTTGACTAGAGATCATAATCAGCCATACCACATTTGTAGAGGTTTTACTTGCT
TTAAAAAACCTCCCACACCTCCCCCTGAACCTGAAACATAAAATGAATGCAATTGTTGTTGTTAACTTGT
TTATTGCAGCTTATAATGGTTACAAATAAAGCAATAGCATCACAAATTTCACAAATAAAGCATTTTTTTC
ACTGCATTCTAGTTGTGGTTTGTCCAAACTCATCAATGTATCTTATCATGTCTGGATCACTAGTGATCTG
GCCGGATAACTTCGTATAATGTATGCTATACGAAGTTATCTCGAGAATCAAAATGGGCAACAAATGCTGC
AGCAAGCGACAGGATCAGGAACTGGCACTGGCCTATCCCACTGGGGGCTACAAGAAATCCGACTACACCT
TTGGCCAGACGCACATCAACAGCAGCGGCGGCGGCAACATGGGCGGCGTTCTTGGCCAGAAGCATAACAA
CGGTGGCTCGCTGGACTCGCGCTACACGCCCGATCCCAATCATCGGGGTCCGTTGAAAATCGGCGGAAAG
GGCGGCGTTGACATCATCAGACCACGCGGATCCATGTCCAAAGGTGAAGAACTGTTTACCGGAGTAGTCC
CGATATTGGTTGAACTCGACGGCGATGTCAACGGTCATAAATTCAGTGTGTCCGGCGAGGGTGAGGGCGA
CGCCACATACGGTAAGCTGACGTTGAAGTTCATATGCACCACGGGCAAGCTGCCCGTGCCATGGCCGACG
TTGGTCACGACGCTGACGTATGGTGTCCAGTGTTTCAGCCGTTACCCCGATCATATGAAGCAGCATGACT
TTTTCAAGTCGGCGATGCCGGAGGGATACGTTCAAGAGAGGACCATTTTCTTCAAGGATGACGGCAACTA
TAAGACGCGAGCGGAGGTGAAATTTGAAGGCGACACACTCGTTAACCGTATTGAGTTGAAGGGCATTGAT
TTTAAGGAGGATGGCAACATTCTGGGCCATAAGTTGGAATACAACTACAACTCGCATAATGTGTATATAA
TGGCAGATAAGCAGAAAAACGGAATAAAGGTTAACTTCAAGATTCGCCACAACATAGAGGACGGTTCCGT
GCAACTTGCAGATCATTACCAACAGAACACACCCATTGGAGATGGCCCAGTTCTCTTGCCAGACAATCAC
TACCTTTCCACACAGTCCGCGTTGAGCAAGGACCCCAATGAAAAGCGGGACCACATGGTGTTGCTGGAGT
TTGTGACCGCAGCTGGTATTACACACGGCATGGATGAGCTCTACAAGTAATCTAGAGGATCTTTGTGAAG
GAACCTTACTTCTGTGGTGTGACATAATTGGACAAACTACCTACAGAGATTTAAAGCTCTAAGGTAAATA
TAAAATTTTTAAGTGTATAATGTGTTAAACTACTGATTCTAATTGTTTGTGTATTTTAGATTCCAACCTA
TGGAACTGATGAATGGGAGCAGTGGTGGAATGCCTTTAATGAGGAAAACCTGTTTTGCTCAGAAGAAATG
CCATCTAGTGATGATGAGGCTACTGCTGACTCTCAACATTCTACTCCTCCAAAAAAGAAGAGAAAGGTAG
AAGACCCCAAGGACTTTCCTTCAGAATTGCTAAGTTTTTTGAGTCATGCTGTGTTTAGTAATAGAACTCT
TGCTTGCTTTGCTATTTACACCACAAAGGAAAAAGCTGCACTGCTATACAAGAAAATTATGGAAAAATAT
TTGATGTATAGTGCCTTGACTAGAGATCATAATCAGCCATACCACATTTGTAGAGGTTTTACTTGCTTTA
AAAAACCTCCCACACCTCCCCCTGAACCTGAAACATAAAATGAATGCAATTGTTGTTGTTAACTTGTTTA
TTGCAGCTTATAATGGTTACAAATAAAGCAATAGCATCACAAATTTCACAAATAAAGCATTTTTTTCACT
GCATTCTAGTTGTGGTTTGTCCAAACTCATCAATGTATCTTATCATGTCTGGATCGATCTGGCCGGCCGT
TTAAACGAATTCTTGAAGACGAAAGGGCCTCGTGATACGCCTATTTTTATAGGTTAATGTCATGATAATA
ATGGTTTCTTA
Features (pLannotate 1.2.2; 26 found; start..end, strand, type, name):
     31..135     +  promoter       AmpR promoter: bla
    136..996     +  CDS            AmpR: β-lactamase; bla; confers resistance to ampicillin, carbenicillin, and related antibiotics
   1167..1755    +  rep_origin     ori: high-copy-number ColE1/pMB1/pBR322/pUC origin of replication
   1842..1911    +  protein_bind   attB: attB site for the φC31 integrase (Groth et al., 2000) phage φC31 integrase
   2606..5478    +  CDS            mini-white: Drosophila white gene eye color pigment; white; This is a modified version of the white gene lacking part of the first intron.
   6251..6406    +  CDS            YPB1_ECOLX (fragment): Protein predicted: Swiss-Prot protein existence level 4. From Escherichia coli.
   6488..6509    -  misc_feature   MCS (fragment): pUC18/19 multiple cloning site
   6508..6602    +  protein_bind   5X UAS: five tandem copies of the "ScaI site" 17-mer CGGAGTACTGTCCTCCG, an upstream activating sequence (UAS) that efficiently binds yeast Gal4 (Webster et al., 1988; Pfeiffer et al., 2010) GAL4
   6636..6730    +  protein_bind   5X UAS: five tandem copies of the "ScaI site" 17-mer CGGAGTACTGTCCTCCG, an upstream activating sequence (UAS) that efficiently binds yeast Gal4 (Webster et al., 1988; Pfeiffer et al., 2010) GAL4
   6761..6999    +  promoter       hsp70 promoter: Drosophila melanogaster hsp70Bb promoter
   7009..7042    -  protein_bind   loxP: Cre-mediated recombination occurs in the 8-bp core sequence (GCATACAT). Cre recombinase
   7411..7485    +  CDS            small t antigen (fragment): SV40 (simian virus 40) small t antigen
   7487..7552    +  intron         small t intron: SV40 (simian virus 40) small t antigen intron
   7682..7702    +  CDS            SV40 NLS: nuclear localization signal of SV40 (simian virus 40) large T antigen
   7709..7843    +  CDS            LT_POVHA (fragment): Protein inferred from homology: Swiss-Prot protein existence level 3. Isoform large T antigen is a key early protein essential for both driving viral replication and inducing cellular transformation. Plays a role in viral genome replication by driving entry of quiescent cells into the cell cycle and by autoregulating the synthesis of viral early mRNA. Displays highly oncogenic activities by corrupting the host cellular checkpoint mechanisms that guard cell division and the transcription, replication, and repair of DNA. Participates in the modulation of cellular gene expression preceeding viral
   7868..7951    +  CDS            large T antigen (fragment): large T antigen from SV40 (simian virus 40)
   7974..8108    +  polyA_signal   SV40 poly(A) signal: SV40 polyadenylation signal
   8126..8159    -  protein_bind   loxP: Cre-mediated recombination occurs in the 8-bp core sequence (GCATACAT). Cre recombinase
   8173..8427    +  CDS            Src64B (fragment): SRC64_DROME - Also known as Src1. Experimental evidence at protein level: Swiss-Prot protein existence level 1. May play a role in the development of neural tissue and smooth muscle. From Drosophila melanogaster (Fruit fly).
   8434..9147    +  CDS            GFP (S65T): GFP (S65T) is a basic (constitutively fluorescent) green fluorescent protein published in 1995, derived from Aequorea victoria.
   9158..9232    +  CDS            small t antigen (fragment): SV40 (simian virus 40) small t antigen
   9234..9299    +  intron         small t intron: SV40 (simian virus 40) small t antigen intron
   9429..9449    +  CDS            SV40 NLS: nuclear localization signal of SV40 (simian virus 40) large T antigen
   9456..9590    +  CDS            LT_POVHA (fragment): Protein inferred from homology: Swiss-Prot protein existence level 3. Isoform large T antigen is a key early protein essential for both driving viral replication and inducing cellular transformation. Plays a role in viral genome replication by driving entry of quiescent cells into the cell cycle and by autoregulating the synthesis of viral early mRNA. Displays highly oncogenic activities by corrupting the host cellular checkpoint mechanisms that guard cell division and the transcription, replication, and repair of DNA. Participates in the modulation of cellular gene expression preceeding viral
   9615..9698    +  CDS            large T antigen (fragment): large T antigen from SV40 (simian virus 40)
   9721..9855    +  polyA_signal   SV40 poly(A) signal: SV40 polyadenylation signal
