[The description below was written by a language model from this plasmid's Addgene catalogue record and pLannotate feature annotations shown in this document.]
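Description:
pJFRC172-10XUAS-loxP>-dSTOP-loxP>-myr::GFP is a 9,951 bp Drosophila transgenesis and expression plasmid derived from the pJFRC2-10XUAS-IVS-mCD8::GFP backbone. In bacteria it is maintained as a high-copy plasmid through a ColE1/pUC-type origin and selected with ampicillin via the bla gene. For fly work it carries a φC31 attB site, which allows integrase-mediated insertion into a genomic attP landing site, and the mini-white eye-colour gene, which serves as the visible marker for identifying transformants.

The expression cassette is a recombinase-gated GAL4 reporter. Two blocks of five GAL4-binding UAS repeats (10XUAS in total) sit upstream of the Drosophila hsp70 promoter. Immediately downstream, two loxP sites in the same orientation flank a transcriptional stop cassette, cloned between BglII and XhoI. The annotated part of this cassette is an SV40 early-region fragment containing the small t intron and the SV40 polyadenylation signal; the name indicates a double stop ("dSTOP"), but the first portion after the upstream loxP site is not annotated in the feature table. After the second loxP comes the reporter, an N-terminal fragment of Drosophila Src64B that supplies the myristoylation signal, fused to GFP (annotated as S65T) and followed by a second copy of the SV40 intron/poly(A) terminator. The T-antigen and NLS "CDS" hits are simply parts of these SV40 3′ sequences, not expressed proteins.

Because the loxP sites are directly repeated, Cre excises the stop cassette, after which GAL4 can drive membrane-targeted GFP. Labelling therefore requires both GAL4 and Cre activity, making the construct useful for intersectional cell marking and as a readout of Cre activity in flies, consistent with its origin in a study characterising site-specific recombinases for manipulating animal genomes.
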