Addgene plasmid #32145: pJFRC172-10XUAS-loxP>-dSTOP-loxP>-myr::GFP
Depositing lab: Gerald Rubin. Depositing organization: HHMI, Janelia Research Campus. Publication: Multiple new site-specific recombinases for use in manipulating animal genomes. Nern A, Pfeiffer BD, Svoboda K, Rubin GM. Proc Natl Acad Sci U S A. 2011 Aug 9. 10.1073/pnas.1111704108 PubMed 21831835.
Backbone
  Vector backbone: pJFRC2-10XUAS-IVS-mCD8::GFP
  Vector type: Insect Expression
Growth in bacteria
  Bacterial resistance: Ampicillin, 100 μg/mL
  Growth temperature: 37°C
  Growth strain: Top10/P3
  Copy number: High Copy
Gene/Insert
  Gene/Insert name: loxP> STOP STOP loxP>
  Cloning method: Restriction Enzyme; 5′ cloning site Bgl2 (not destroyed); 3′ cloning site XhoI (not destroyed)
  Sequencing primers: 5′ hsp70 F: GAGCGCCGGAGTATAAATAGAG
Terms and licenses: Academic/Nonprofit Terms; Industry Terms: Not Available to Industry
How to cite: pJFRC172-10XUAS-loxP>-dSTOP-loxP>-myr::GFP was a gift from Gerald Rubin (Addgene plasmid # 32145 ; http://n2t.net/addgene:32145 ; RRID:Addgene_32145)
