>Addgene plasmid #32145 | pJFRC172-10XUAS-loxP>-dSTOP-loxP>-myr::GFP | addgene partial sequence | sequence record 38079 | hsp70-R2 5'-CGACGTGTTCACTTTGCTTG-3'
GAGCGCCTCTATTTATACTCCGGCGCTCGACGTCGCTAGCGCTAGAGTCTCCGCTCGGAGGACAGTACTC
CGCTCGGAGGACAGTACTCCGCTCGGAGGACAGTACTCCGCTCGGAGGACAGTACTCCGCTCGGAGGACA
GTACTCCGACCTGCAGGCATGCCCTAGGGCTAGAGTCTCCGCTCGGAGGACAGTACTCCGCTCGGAGGAC
AGTACTCCGCTCGGAGGACAGTACTCCGCTCGGAGGACAGTACTCCGCTCGGAGGACAGTACTCCGACCT
GCAGGCATGCAAGCTTGCGGCCCTGGCCACGGGTGCGCATGATCGTGCTCCTGTCGTTGAGGACCCGGCT
AGGCTGGCGGGGTTGCCTTACTGGTTAGCAGAATGAATCACCGATACGCGAGCGAACGTGAAGCGACTGC
TGCTGCAAAACGTCTGCGACCTGAGCAACAACATGAATGGTCTTCGGTTTCCGTGTTTCGTAAAGTCTGG
AAACGCGGAAGTCAGCGCCCTGCACCATTATGTTCCGGAGGCGCGCCCTAGTTCCAGTGAAATCCAAGCA
TTTTCTAAATTAAATGTATTCTTATTATTATAGTTGTTATTTTTGATATATATAAACAACACTATTATGC
CCACCATTTTTTTGAGATGCATCTACACAAGGAACAAACACTGGATGTCACTTTCAGTTCAAATTGTAAC
GCTAATCACTCCGAACAGGTCACAAAAAATTACCTTAAAAAGTCATAATATTAAATTAGAATAAATATAG
CTGTGAGGGAAATATATACAAATATATTGGAGCAAATAAATTGTACATAC
