>Addgene plasmid #32145 | pJFRC172-10XUAS-loxP>-dSTOP-loxP>-myr::GFP | addgene partial sequence | sequence record 38083 | EXFP-R 5'-GTCTTGTAGTTGCCGTCGTC-3'
ATCCCTCCGGCATCGCCGACTTGAAAAAGTCATGCTGCTTCATATGATCGGGGTAACGGCTGAAACACTG
GACACCATACGTCAGCGTCGTGACCAACGTCGGCCATGGCACGGGCAGCTTGCCCGTGGTGCATATGAAC
TTCAACGTCAGCTTACCGTATGTGGCGTCGCCCTCACCCTCGCCGGACACACTGAATTTATGACCGTTGA
CATCGCCGTCGAGTTCAACCAATATCGGGACTACTCCGGTAAACAGTTCTTCACCTTTGGACATGGATCC
GCGTGGTCTGATGATGTCAACGCCGCCCTTTCCGCCGATTTTCAACGGACCCCGATGATTGGGATCGGGC
GTGTAGCGCGAGTCCAGCGAGCCACCGTTGTTATGCTTCTGGCCAAGAACGCCGCCCATGTTGCCGCCGC
CGCTGCTGTTGATGTGCGTCTGGCCAAAGGTGTAGTCGGATTTCTTGTAGCCCCCAGTGGGATAGGCCAG
TGCCAGTTCCTGATCCTGTCGCTTGCTGCAGCATTTGTTGCCCATTTTGATTCTCGAGATAACTTCGTAT
AGCATACATTATACGAAGTTATCCGGCCAGATCACTAGTGATCCAGACATGATAAGATACATTGATGAGT
TTGGACAAACCACAACTAGAATGCAGTGAAAAAAATGCTTTATTTGTGAAATTTGTGATGCTATTGCTTT
ATTTGTAACCATTATAAGCTGCAATAAACAAGTTAACAACAACAATTGCATTCATTTTATGTTTCAGGTT
CAGGGGGAGGTGTGGGA
